>Addgene plasmid #102899 | GG-EBNA-OMKSL-PP | depositor full sequence | sequence record 194737 | GG-EBNA-OMKSL-PP sequence 13412 bps
GCACTGCCCCGCGAAGAAGGGGCAGAGATGTCGTAGTCAGGTTTAGTTCGTCCGGGGCGGGGCATCGATC
CTCTAGTAAGGGATTTTGCCGATTTCGGCCTATTGGTTAAAAAATGAGCTGATTTAACAAAAATTTAACG
CGAATTTTAACAAAATATTAACGTTTACAATTTTATGGTGCACTCTCAGTACAATCTGCTCTGATGCCGC
ATAGTTAAGCCAGCCCCGACACCCGCCAACACCCGCTGACGCGCCCTGACGGGCTTGTCTGCTCCCGGCA
TCCGCTTACAGACAAGCTGTGACCGTCTCCGGGAGCTGCATGTGTCAGAGGTTTTCACCGTCATCACCGA
AACGCGCGAGACGAAAGGGCCTCGTGATACGCCTATTTTTATAGGTTAATGTCATGATAATAATGGTTTC
TTAGACGTCAGGTGGCACTTTTCGGGGAAATGTGCGCGGAACCCCTATTTGTTTATTTTTCTAAATACAT
TCAAATATGTATCCGCTCATGAGACAATAACCCTGATAAATGCTTCAATAATATTGAAAAAGGAAGAGTA
TGAGTATTCAACATTTCCGTGTCGCCCTTATTCCCTTTTTTGCGGCATTTTGCCTTCCTGTTTTTGCTCA
CCCAGAAACGCTGGTGAAAGTAAAAGATGCTGAAGATCAGTTGGGTGCACGAGTGGGTTACATCGAACTG
GATCTCAACAGCGGTAAGATCCTTGAGAGTTTTCGCCCCGAAGAACGTTTTCCAATGATGAGCACTTTTA
AAGTTCTGCTATGTGGCGCGGTATTATCCCGTATTGACGCCGGGCAAGAGCAACTCGGTCGCCGCATACA
CTATTCTCAGAATGACTTGGTTGAGTACTCACCAGTCACAGAAAAGCATCTTACGGATGGCATGACAGTA
AGAGAATTATGCAGTGCTGCCATAACCATGAGTGATAACACTGCGGCCAACTTACTTCTGACAACGATCG
GAGGACCGAAGGAGCTAACCGCTTTTTTGCACAACATGGGGGATCATGTAACTCGCCTTGATCGTTGGGA
ACCGGAGCTGAATGAAGCCATACCAAACGACGAGCGTGACACCACGATGCCTGTAGCAATGGCAACAACG
TTGCGCAAACTATTAACTGGCGAACTACTTACTCTAGCTTCCCGGCAACAATTAATAGACTGGATGGAGG
CGGATAAAGTTGCAGGACCACTTCTGCGCTCGGCCCTTCCGGCTGGCTGGTTTATTGCTGATAAATCTGG
AGCCGGTGAGCGTGGGTCTCGCGGTATCATTGCAGCACTGGGGCCAGATGGTAAGCCCTCCCGTATCGTA
GTTATCTACACGACGGGGAGTCAGGCAACTATGGATGAACGAAATAGACAGATCGCTGAGATAGGTGCCT
CACTGATTAAGCATTGGTAACTGTCAGACCAAGTTTACTCATATATACTTTAGATTGATTTAAAACTTCA
TTTTTAATTTAAAAGGATCTAGGTGAAGATCCTTTTTGATAATCTCATGACCAAAATCCCTTAACGTGAG
TTTTCGTTCCACTGAGCGTCAGACCCCGTAGAAAAGATCAAAGGATCTTCTTGAGATCCTTTTTTTCTGC
GCGTAATCTGCTGCTTGCAAACAAAAAAACCACCGCTACCAGCGGTGGTTTGTTTGCCGGATCAAGAGCT
ACCAACTCTTTTTCCGAAGGTAACTGGCTTCAGCAGAGCGCAGATACCAAATACTGTTCTTCTAGTGTAG
CCGTAGTTAGGCCACCACTTCAAGAACTCTGTAGCACCGCCTACATACCTCGCTCTGCTAATCCTGTTAC
CAGTGGCTGCTGCCAGTGGCGATAAGTCGTGTCTTACCGGGTTGGACTCAAGACGATAGTTACCGGATAA
GGCGCAGCGGTCGGGCTGAACGGGGGGTTCGTGCACACAGCCCAGCTTGGAGCGAACGACCTACACCGAA
CTGAGATACCTACAGCGTGAGCTATGAGAAAGCGCCACGCTTCCCGAAGGGAGAAAGGCGGACAGGTATC
CGGTAAGCGGCAGGGTCGGAACAGGAGAGCGCACGAGGGAGCTTCCAGGGGGAAACGCCTGGTATCTTTA
TAGTCCTGTCGGGTTTCGCCACCTCTGACTTGAGCGTCGATTTTTGTGATGCTCGTCAGGGGGGCGGAGC
CTATGGAAAAACGCCAGCAACGCGGCCTTTTTACGGTTCCTGGCCTTTTGCTGGCCTTTTGCTCACATGT
TCTTTCCTGCGTTATCCCCTGATTCTGTGGATAACCGTATTACCGCCTTTGAGTGAGCTGATACCGCTCG
CCGCAGCCGAACGACCGAGCGCAGCGAGTCAGTGAGCGAGGAAGCGGAAGAGCGCCCAATACGCAAACCG
CCTCTCCCCGCGCGTTGGCCGATTCATTAATGCAGCTGGCACGACAGGTTTCCCGACTGGAAAGCGGGCA
GTGAGCGCAACGCAATTAATGTGAGTTAGCTCACTCATTAGGCACCCCAGGCTTTACACTTTATGCTTCC
GGCTCGTATGTTGTGTGGAATTGTGAGCGGATAACAATTTCACACAGGAAACAGCTATGACCATGATTAC
GCCAAGCTCTAATACGACTCACTATAGGGAGACAAGCTTGCATGCCTGCAGGTCGACTCTAGAGGATCTC
GAGCTCAAGCTTCGAATTCCCCCTGTAAAACGACGGCCAGTGAGGGCCTATTTCCCATGATTCCTTCATA
TTTGCATATACGATACAAGGCTGTTAGAGAGATAATTGGAATTAATTTGACTGTAAACACAAAGATATTA
GTACAAAATACGTGACGTAGAAAGTAATAATTTCTTGGGTAGTTTGCAGTTTTAAAATTATGTTTTAAAA
TGGACTATCATATGCTTACCGTAACTTGAAAGTATTTCGATTTCTTGGCTTTATATATCTTGTGGAAAGG
ACGAAACACCGGGGGGAGAAACTGAGGCGAGTTTTAGAGCTAGAAATAGCAAGTTAAAATAAGGCTAGTC
CGTTATCAACTTGAAAAAGTGGCACCGAGTCGGTGCTTTTTTTCATGGTCATAGCTGTTTCCTCATGGTA
AAACGACGGCCAGTGAGGGCCTATTTCCCATGATTCCTTCATATTTGCATATACGATACAAGGCTGTTAG
AGAGATAATTGGAATTAATTTGACTGTAAACACAAAGATATTAGTACAAAATACGTGACGTAGAAAGTAA
TAATTTCTTGGGTAGTTTGCAGTTTTAAAATTATGTTTTAAAATGGACTATCATATGCTTACCGTAACTT
GAAAGTATTTCGATTTCTTGGCTTTATATATCTTGTGGAAAGGACGAAACACCGCCCTTTATAATGCGAG
GGTCGTTTTAGAGCTAGAAATAGCAAGTTAAAATAAGGCTAGTCCGTTATCAACTTGAAAAAGTGGCACC
GAGTCGGTGCTTTTTTTCATGGTCATAGCTGTTTCCTGGACGTAAAACGACGGCCAGTGAGGGCCTATTT
CCCATGATTCCTTCATATTTGCATATACGATACAAGGCTGTTAGAGAGATAATTGGAATTAATTTGACTG
TAAACACAAAGATATTAGTACAAAATACGTGACGTAGAAAGTAATAATTTCTTGGGTAGTTTGCAGTTTT
AAAATTATGTTTTAAAATGGACTATCATATGCTTACCGTAACTTGAAAGTATTTCGATTTCTTGGCTTTA
TATATCTTGTGGAAAGGACGAAACACCGGCTGCCATAGCAACGATGGAGTTTTAGAGCTAGAAATAGCAA
GTTAAAATAAGGCTAGTCCGTTATCAACTTGAAAAAGTGGCACCGAGTCGGTGCTTTTTTTCATGGTCAT
AGCTGTTTCCTCCAGGTAAAACGACGGCCAGTGAGGGCCTATTTCCCATGATTCCTTCATATTTGCATAT
ACGATACAAGGCTGTTAGAGAGATAATTGGAATTAATTTGACTGTAAACACAAAGATATTAGTACAAAAT
ACGTGACGTAGAAAGTAATAATTTCTTGGGTAGTTTGCAGTTTTAAAATTATGTTTTAAAATGGACTATC
ATATGCTTACCGTAACTTGAAAGTATTTCGATTTCTTGGCTTTATATATCTTGTGGAAAGGACGAAACAC
CGGGCACAGTGCCAGAGGTCTGGTTTTAGAGCTAGAAATAGCAAGTTAAAATAAGGCTAGTCCGTTATCA
ACTTGAAAAAGTGGCACCGAGTCGGTGCTTTTTTTCATGGTCATAGCTGTTTCCTTGTTGTAAAACGACG
GCCAGTGAGGGCCTATTTCCCATGATTCCTTCATATTTGCATATACGATACAAGGCTGTTAGAGAGATAA
TTGGAATTAATTTGACTGTAAACACAAAGATATTAGTACAAAATACGTGACGTAGAAAGTAATAATTTCT
TGGGTAGTTTGCAGTTTTAAAATTATGTTTTAAAATGGACTATCATATGCTTACCGTAACTTGAAAGTAT
TTCGATTTCTTGGCTTTATATATCTTGTGGAAAGGACGAAACACCGTCTGTGGGGGACCTGCACTGGTTT
TAGAGCTAGAAATAGCAAGTTAAAATAAGGCTAGTCCGTTATCAACTTGAAAAAGTGGCACCGAGTCGGT
GCTTTTTTTCATGGTCATAGCTGTTTCCTAACGAGCGGCCGCAGGAACCCCTAGTGATGGAGTTGGCCAC
TCCCTCTCTGCGCGCTCGCTCGCTCACTGAGGCCGGGCGACCAAAGGTCGCCCGACGCCCAATTCCGATC
ATATTCAATAACCCTTAATATAACTTCGTATAATGTATGCTATACGAAGTTATTAGGTCTGAAGAGGAGT
TTACGTCCAGCCAAGCTTAGGATCTCGACCTCGAAATTCTACCGGGTAGGGGAGGCGCTTTTCCCAAGGC
AGTCTGGAGCATGCGCTTTAGCAGCCCCGCTGGCACTTGGCGCTACACAAGTGGCCTCTGGCCTCGCACA
CATTCCACATCCACCGGTAGGCGCCAACCGGCTCCGTTCTTTGGTGGCCCCTTCGCGCCACCTTCTACTC
CTCCCCTAGTCAGGAAGTTCCCCCCCGCCCCGCAGCTCGCGTCGTGCAGGACGTGACAAATGGAAGTAGC
ACGTCTCACTAGAGGATCTCGAGCTCAAGCTTCGAATTCCCCCTGTAAAACGACGGCCAGTGAGGGCCTA
TTTCCCATGATTCCTTCATATTTGCATATACGATACAAGGCTGTTAGAGAGATAATTGGAATTAATTTGA
CTGTAAACACAAAGATATTAGTACAAAATACGTGACGTAGAAAGTAATAATTTCTTGGGTAGTTTGCAGT
TTTAAAATTATGTTTTAAAATGGACTATCATATGCTTACCGTAACTTGAAAGTATTTCGATTTCTTGGCT
TTATATATCTTGTGGAAAGGACGAAACACCGGTGTCAGAGACCGGAGTTGTGTTTTAGAGCTAGAAATAG
CAAGTTAAAATAAGGCTAGTCCGTTATCAACTTGAAAAAGTGGCACCGAGTCGGTGCTTTTTTTCATGGT
CATAGCTGTTTCCTCATGGTAAAACGACGGCCAGTGAGGGCCTATTTCCCATGATTCCTTCATATTTGCA
TATACGATACAAGGCTGTTAGAGAGATAATTGGAATTAATTTGACTGTAAACACAAAGATATTAGTACAA
AATACGTGACGTAGAAAGTAATAATTTCTTGGGTAGTTTGCAGTTTTAAAATTATGTTTTAAAATGGACT
ATCATATGCTTACCGTAACTTGAAAGTATTTCGATTTCTTGGCTTTATATATCTTGTGGAAAGGACGAAA
CACCGGTGGCTGGCAGGCTGGCTCTGTTTTAGAGCTAGAAATAGCAAGTTAAAATAAGGCTAGTCCGTTA
TCAACTTGAAAAAGTGGCACCGAGTCGGTGCTTTTTTTCATGGTCATAGCTGTTTCCTGGACGTAAAACG
ACGGCCAGTGAGGGCCTATTTCCCATGATTCCTTCATATTTGCATATACGATACAAGGCTGTTAGAGAGA
TAATTGGAATTAATTTGACTGTAAACACAAAGATATTAGTACAAAATACGTGACGTAGAAAGTAATAATT
TCTTGGGTAGTTTGCAGTTTTAAAATTATGTTTTAAAATGGACTATCATATGCTTACCGTAACTTGAAAG
TATTTCGATTTCTTGGCTTTATATATCTTGTGGAAAGGACGAAACACCGCGGGGTACTCAAGTCTTCTAG
TTTTAGAGCTAGAAATAGCAAGTTAAAATAAGGCTAGTCCGTTATCAACTTGAAAAAGTGGCACCGAGTC
GGTGCTTTTTTTCATGGTCATAGCTGTTTCCTCCAGGTAAAACGACGGCCAGTGAGGGCCTATTTCCCAT
GATTCCTTCATATTTGCATATACGATACAAGGCTGTTAGAGAGATAATTGGAATTAATTTGACTGTAAAC
ACAAAGATATTAGTACAAAATACGTGACGTAGAAAGTAATAATTTCTTGGGTAGTTTGCAGTTTTAAAAT
TATGTTTTAAAATGGACTATCATATGCTTACCGTAACTTGAAAGTATTTCGATTTCTTGGCTTTATATAT
CTTGTGGAAAGGACGAAACACCGTAATTATCTGCCCGGGGGGTGTTTTAGAGCTAGAAATAGCAAGTTAA
AATAAGGCTAGTCCGTTATCAACTTGAAAAAGTGGCACCGAGTCGGTGCTTTTTTTCATGGTCATAGCTG
TTTCCTTGTTGTAAAACGACGGCCAGTGAGGGCCTATTTCCCATGATTCCTTCATATTTGCATATACGAT
ACAAGGCTGTTAGAGAGATAATTGGAATTAATTTGACTGTAAACACAAAGATATTAGTACAAAATACGTG
ACGTAGAAAGTAATAATTTCTTGGGTAGTTTGCAGTTTTAAAATTATGTTTTAAAATGGACTATCATATG
CTTACCGTAACTTGAAAGTATTTCGATTTCTTGGCTTTATATATCTTGTGGAAAGGACGAAACACCGCAA
AACCCGGCAGCGAGGCTGTTTTAGAGCTAGAAATAGCAAGTTAAAATAAGGCTAGTCCGTTATCAACTTG
AAAAAGTGGCACCGAGTCGGTGCTTTTTTTCATGGTCATAGCTGTTTCCTAACGAGCGGCCGCAGGAACC
CCTAGTGATGGAGTTGGCCACTCCCTCTCTGCGCGCTCGCTCGCTCACTGAGGCCGGGCGACCAAAGGTC
GCCCGACGCCCAATTCCGATCATATTCAATAACCCTTAATATAACTTCGTATAATGTATGCTATACGAAG
TTATTAGGTCTGAAGAGGAGTTTACGTCCAGCCAAGCTTAGGATCTCGACCTCGAAATTCTACCGGGTAG
GGGAGGCGCTTTTCCCAAGGCAGTCTGGAGCATGCGCTTTAGCAGCCCCGCTGGCACTTGGCGCTACACA
AGTGGCCTCTGGCCTCGCACACATTCCACATCCACCGGTAGGCGCCAACCGGCTCCGTTCTTTGGTGGCC
CCTTCGCGCCACCTTCTACTCCTCCCCTAGTCAGGAAGTTCCCCCCCGCCCCGCAGCTCGCGTCGTGCAG
GACGTGACAAATGGAAGTAGCACGTCTCACTAGTCTCGTGCAGATGGACAGCACCGCTGAGCAATGGAAG
CGGGTAGGCCTTTGGGGCAGCGGCCAATAGCAGCTTTGCTCCTTCGCTTTCTGGGCTCAGCAGCTGGGAA
GGGTGGGTCCGGGGGCGGGCTCAGGGGCGGGCTCAGGGGCGGGGCGGGCGCCCGAAGGTCCTCCGGAGGC
CCGGCATTCTGCACGCTTCAAAAGCGCACGTCTGCCGCGCTGTTCTCCTCTTCCTCATCTCCGGGCCTTT
CGACCTGCATCCATCTAGATCTCGAGCAGCTGAAGCTTACCATGACCGAGTACAAGCCCACGGTGCGCCT
CGCCACCCGCGACGACGTCCCCAGGGCCGTACGCACCCTCGCCGCCGCGTTCGCCGACTACCCCGCCACG
CGCCACACCGTCGATCCGGACCGCCACATCGAGCGGGTCACCGAGCTGCAAGAACTCTTCCTCACGCGCG
TCGGGCTCGACATCGGCAAGGTGTGGGTCGCGGACGACGGCGCCGCGGTGGCGGTCTGGACCACGCCGGA
GAGCGTCGAAGCGGGGGCGGTGTTCGCCGAGATCGGCCCGCGCATGGCCGAGTTGAGCGGTTCCCGGCTG
GCCGCGCAGCAACAGATGGAAGGCCTCCTGGCGCCGCACCGGCCCAAGGAGCCCGCGTGGTTCCTGGCCA
CCGTCGGCGTCTCGCCCGACCACCAGGGCAAGGGTCTGGGCAGCGCCGTCGTGCTCCCCGGAGTGGAGGC
GGCCGAGCGCGCCGGGGTGCCCGCCTTCCTGGAGACCTCCGCGCCCCGCAACCTCCCCTTCTACGAGCGG
CTCGGCTTCACCGTCACCGCCGACGTCGAGGTGCCCGAAGGACCGCGCACCTGGTGCATGACCCGCAAGC
CCGGTGCCTGACGCCCGCCCCACGACCCGCAGCGCCCGACCGAAAGGAGCGCACGACCCCATGCATCGAT
AAGCTGATCCTCACAGGCCGCACCCAGCTTTTCTTCCGTTGCCCCAGTAGCATCTCTGTCTGGTGACCTT
GAAGAGGAAGAGGAGGGGTCCCGAGAATCCCCATCCCTACCGTCCAGCAAAAAGGGGGACGAGGAATTTG
AGGCCTGGCTTGAGGCTCAGGACGCAAATCTTGAGGATGTTCAGCGGGAGTTTTCCGGGCTGCGAGTAAT
TGGTGATGAGGACGAGGATGGTTCGGAGGATGGGGAATTTTCAGACCTGGATCTGTCTGACAGCGACCAT
GAAGGGGATGAGGGTGGGGGGGCTGTTGGAGGGGGCAGGAGTCTGCACTCCCTGTATTCACTGAGCGTCG
TCTAATAAAGATGTCTATTGATCTCTTTTAGTGTGAATCATGTCTGACGAGGGGCCAGGTACAGGACCTG
GAAATGGCCTAGGAGAGAAGGGAGACACATCTGGACCAGAAGGCTCCGGCGGCAGTGGACCTCAAAGAAG
AGGGGGTGATAACCATGGACGAGGACGGGGAAGAGGACGAGGACGAGGAGGCGGAAGACCAGGAGCCCCG
GGCGGCTCAGGATCAGGGCCAAGACATAGAGATGGTGTCCGGAGACCCCAAAAACGTCCAAGTTGCATTG
GCTGCAAAGGGACCCACGGTGGAACAGGAGCAGGAGCAGGAGCGGGAGGGGCAGGAGCAGGAGGGGCAGG
AGCAGGAGGAGGGGCAGGAGCAGGAGGAGGGGCAGGAGGGGCAGGAGGGGCAGGAGGGGCAGGAGCAGGA
GGAGGGGCAGGAGCAGGAGGAGGGGCAGGAGGGGCAGGAGGGGCAGGAGCAGGAGGAGGGGCAGGAGCAG
GAGGAGGGGCAGGAGGGGCAGGAGCAGGAGGAGGGGCAGGAGGGGCAGGAGGGGCAGGAGCAGGAGGAGG
GGCAGGAGCAGGAGGAGGGGCAGGAGGGGCAGGAGCAGGAGGAGGGGCAGGAGGGGCAGGAGGGGCAGGA
GCAGGAGGAGGGGCAGGAGCAGGAGGGGCAGGAGGGGCAGGAGGGGCAGGAGCAGGAGGGGCAGGAGCAG
GAGGAGGGGCAGGAGGGGCAGGAGGGGCAGGAGCAGGAGGGGCAGGAGCAGGAGGGGCAGGAGCAGGAGG
GGCAGGAGCAGGAGGGGCAGGAGGGGCAGGAGCAGGAGGGGCAGGAGGGGCAGGAGCAGGAGGGGCAGGA
GGGGCAGGAGCAGGAGGAGGGGCAGGAGGGGCAGGAGCAGGAGGAGGGGCAGGAGGGGCAGGAGCAGGAG
GGGCAGGAGGGGCAGGAGCAGGAGGGGCAGGAGGGGCAGGAGCAGGAGGGGCAGGAGGGGCAGGAGCAGG
AGGAGGGGCAGGAGCAGGAGGGGCAGGAGCAGGAGGTGGAGGCCGGGGTCGAGGAGGCAGTGGAGGCCGG
GGTCGAGGAGGTAGTGGAGGCCGGGGTCGAGGAGGTAGTGGAGGCCGCCGGGGTAGAGGACGTGAAAGAG
CCAGGGGGGGAAGTCGTGAAAGAGCCAGGGGGAGAGGTCGTGGACGTGGAGAAAAGAGGCCCAGGAGTCC
CAGTAGTCAGTCATCATCATCCGGGTCTCCACCGCGCAGGCCCCCTCCAGGTAGAAGGCCATTTTTCCAC
CCTGTAGGGGAAGCCGATTATTTTGAATACCACCAAGAAGGTGGCCCAGATGGTGAGCCTGACGTGCCCC
CGGGAGCGATAGAGCAGGGCCCCGCAGATGACCCAGGAGAAGGCCCAAGCACTGGACCCCGGGGTCAGGG
TGATGGAGGCAGGCGCAAAAAAGGAGGGTGGTTTGGAAAGCATCGTGGTCAAGGAGGTTCCAACCCGAAA
TTTGAGAACATTGCAGAAGGTTTAAGAGCTCTCCTGGCTAGGAGTCACGTAGAAAGGACTACCGACGAAG
GAACTTGGGTCGCCGGTGTGTTCGTATATGGAGGTAGTAAGACCTCCCTTTACAACCTAAGGCGAGGAAC
TGCCCTTGCTATTCCACAATGTCGTCTTACACCATTGAGTCGTCTCCCCTTTGGAATGGCCCCTGGACCC
GGCCCACAACCTGGCCCGCTAAGGGAGTCCATTGTCTGTTATTTCATGGTCTTTTTACAAACTCATATAT
TTGCTGAGGTTTTGAAGGATGCGATTAAGGACCTTGTTATGACAAAGCCCGCTCCTACCTGCAATATCAG
GGTGACTGTGTGCAGCTTTGACGATGGAGTAGATTTGCCTCCCTGGTTTCCACCTATGGTGGAAGGGGCT
GCCGCGGAGGGTGATGACGGAGATGACGGAGATGAAGGAGGTGATGGAGATGAGGGTGAGGAAGGGCAGG
AGTGATGTAACTTGTTAGGAGACGCCCTCAATCGTATTAAAAGCCGTGTATTCCCCCGCACTAAAGAATA
AATCCCCAGTAGACATCATGCGTGCTGTTGGTGTATTTCTGGCCATCTGTCTTGTCACCATTTTCGTCCT
CCCAACATGGGGCAATTGCCGGAACCCTTAATATAACTTCGTATAATGTATGCTATACGAAGTTATTAGG
TCCCTCGAAGAGGTTCACTAGCGGATCTCAATTGGGCATACCCATGTTGTCACGTCACTCAGCTCCGCGC
TCAACACCTTCTCGCGTTGGAAAACATTAGCGACATTTACCTGGTGAGCAATCAGACATGCGACGGCTTT
AGCCTGGCCTCCTTAAATTCACCTAAGAATGGGAGCAACCAGCAGGAAAAGGACAAGCAGCGAAAATTCA
CGCCCCCTTGGGAGGTGGCGGCATATGCAAAGGATAGCACTCCCACTCTACTACTGGGTATCATATGCTG
ACTGTATATGCATGAGGATAGCATATGCTACCCGGATACAGATTAGGATAGCATATACTACCCAGATATA
GATTAGGATAGCATATGCTACCCAGATATAGATTAGGATAGCCTATGCTACCCAGATATAAATTAGGATA
GCATATACTACCCAGATATAGATTAGGATAGCATATGCTACCCAGATATAGATTAGGATAGCCTATGCTA
CCCAGATATAGATTAGGATAGCATATGCTACCCAGATATAGATTAGGATAGCATATGCTATCCAGATATT
TGGGTAGTATATGCTACCCAGATATAAATTAGGATAGCATATACTACCCTAATCTCTATTAGGATAGCAT
ATGCTACCCGGATACAGATTAGGATAGCATATACTACCCAGATATAGATTAGGATAGCATATGCTACCCA
GATATAGATTAGGATAGCCTATGCTACCCAGATATAAATTAGGATAGCATATACTACCCAGATATAGATT
AGGATAGCATATGCTACCCAGATATAGATTAGGATAGCCTATGCTACCCAGATATAGATTAGGATAGCAT
ATGCTATCCAGATATTTGGGTAGTATATGCTACCCATGGCAACATTAGCCCACCGTGCTCTCAGCGACCT
CGTGAATATGAGGACCAACAACCCTGTGCTTGGCGCTCAGGCGCAAGTGTGTGTAATTTGTCCTCCAGAT
CGCAGCAATCGCGCCCCTATCTTGGCCCGCCCACCTACTTATGCAGGTATTCCCCGGGGTGCCATTAGTG
GTTTTGTGGGCAAGTGGTTTGACCGCAGTGGTTAGCGGGGTTACAATCAGCCAAGTTATTACACCCTTAT
TTTACAGTCCAAAACCGCAGGGCGGCGTGTGGGGGCTGACGCGTGCCCCCACTCCACAATTTCAAAAAAA
AGAGTGGCCACTTGTCTTTGTTTATGGGCCCCATTGGCGTGGAGCCCCGTTTAATTTTCGGGGGTGTTAG
AGACAACCAGTGGAGTCCGCTGCTGTCGGCGTCCACTCTCTTTCCCCTTGTTACAAATAGAGTGTAACAA
CATGGTTCACCTGTCTTGGTCCCTGCCTGGGACACATCTTAATAACCCCAGTATCATATTGCACTAGGAT
TATGTGTTGCCCATAGCCATAAATTCGTGTGAGATGGACATCCAGTCTTTACGGCTTGTCCCCACCCCAT
GGATTTCTATTGTTAAAGATATTCAGAATGTTTCATTCCTACACTAGTATTTATTGCCCAAGGGGTTTGT
GAGGGTTATATTGGTGTCATAGCACAATGCCACCACTGAACCCCCCGTCCAAATTTTATTCTGGGGGCGT
CACCTGAAACCTTGTTTTCGAGCACCTCACATACACCTTACTGTTCACAACTCAGCAGTTATTCTATTAG
CTAAACGAAGGAGAATGAAGAAGCAGGCGAAGATTCAGGAGAGTTCACTGCCCGCTCCTTGATCTTCAGC
CACTGCCCTTGTGACTAAAATGGTTCACTACCCTCGTGGAATCCTGACCCCATGTAAATAAAACCGTGAC
AGCTCATGGGGTGGGAGATATCGCTGTTCCTTAGGACCCTTTTACTAACCCTAATTCGATAGCATATGCT
TCCCGTTGGGTAACATATGCTATTGAATTAGGGTTAGTCTGGATAGTATATACTACTACCCGGGAAGCAT
ATGCTACCCGTTTAGGGTTAACAAGGGGGCCTTATAAACACTATTGCTAATGCCCTCTTGAGGGTCCGCT
TATCGGTAGCTACACAGGCCCCTCTGATTGACGTTGGTGTAGCCTCCCGTAGTCTTCCTGGGCCCCTGGG
AGGTACATGTCCCCCAGCATTGGTGTAAGAGCTTCAGCCAAGAGTTACACATAAAGGCAATGTTGTGTTG
CAGTCCACAGACTGCAAAGTCTGCTCCAGGATGAAAGCCACTCAGTGTTGGCAAATGTGCACATCCATTT
ATAAGGATGTCAACTACAGTCAGAGAACCCCTTTGTGTTTGGTCCCCCCCCGTGTCACATGTGGAACAGG
GCCCAGTTGGCAAGTTGTACCAACCAACTGAAGGGATTACAT
Features (pLannotate 1.2.2; 57 found; start..end, strand, type, name):
     77..173     +  rep_origin     M13 ori (fragment): M13 bacteriophage origin of replication; arrow indicates direction of (+) strand synthesis
    174..223     -  misc_feature   bom (fragment): basis of mobility region from pBR322
    325..360     -  CDS            rop (fragment): Rop protein, which maintains plasmids at low copy number; rop
    455..559     +  promoter       AmpR promoter: bla
    560..1420    +  CDS            AmpR: β-lactamase; bla; confers resistance to ampicillin, carbenicillin, and related antibiotics
   1591..2179    +  rep_origin     ori: high-copy-number ColE1/pMB1/pBR322/pUC origin of replication
   2362..2454    +  CDS            lacI (fragment): lac repressor; lacI; The lac repressor binds to the lac operator to inhibit transcription in E. coli. This inhibition can be relieved by adding lactose or isopropyl-β-D-thiogalactopyranoside (IPTG).
   2467..2488    +  protein_bind   CAP binding site: CAP binding activates transcription in the presence of cAMP. E. coli catabolite activator protein
   2503..2533    +  promoter       lac promoter: promoter for the E. coli lac operon
   2537..2559    +  protein_bind   lac operator (fragment): The lac repressor binds to the lac operator to inhibit transcription in E. coli. This inhibition can be relieved by adding lactose or isopropyl-β-D-thiogalactopyranoside (IPTG). lac repressor encoded by lacI
   2600..2618    +  promoter       T7 promoter: promoter for bacteriophage T7 RNA polymerase
   2624..2658    -  misc_feature   MCS (fragment): pUC18/19 multiple cloning site
   2658..2679    +  misc_feature   MCS (fragment): multiple cloning site
   2684..2703    -  CDS            lacZα (fragment): LacZα fragment of β-galactosidase; lacZ fragment
   2702..2942    +  promoter       U6 promoter: RNA polymerase III promoter for human U6 snRNA
   2971..3046    +  misc_RNA       gRNA scaffold: guide RNA scaffold for the Streptococcus pyogenes CRISPR/Cas9 system
   3078..3096    -  CDS            lacZα (fragment): LacZα fragment of β-galactosidase; lacZ fragment
   3095..3335    +  promoter       U6 promoter: RNA polymerase III promoter for human U6 snRNA
   3365..3440    +  misc_RNA       gRNA scaffold: guide RNA scaffold for the Streptococcus pyogenes CRISPR/Cas9 system
   3472..3490    -  CDS            lacZα (fragment): LacZα fragment of β-galactosidase; lacZ fragment
   3489..3729    +  promoter       U6 promoter: RNA polymerase III promoter for human U6 snRNA
   3759..3834    +  misc_RNA       gRNA scaffold: guide RNA scaffold for the Streptococcus pyogenes CRISPR/Cas9 system
   3866..3884    -  CDS            lacZα (fragment): LacZα fragment of β-galactosidase; lacZ fragment
   3883..4123    +  promoter       U6 promoter: RNA polymerase III promoter for human U6 snRNA
   4153..4228    +  misc_RNA       gRNA scaffold: guide RNA scaffold for the Streptococcus pyogenes CRISPR/Cas9 system
   4257..4278    -  CDS            lacZα (fragment): LacZα fragment of β-galactosidase; lacZ fragment
   4277..4517    +  promoter       U6 promoter: RNA polymerase III promoter for human U6 snRNA
   4547..4622    +  misc_RNA       gRNA scaffold: guide RNA scaffold for the Streptococcus pyogenes CRISPR/Cas9 system
   4663..4750    +  repeat_region  AAV2 ITR (fragment): inverted terminal repeat of adeno-associated virus serotype 2 inverted
   4780..4813    -  protein_bind   loxP: Cre-mediated recombination occurs in the 8-bp core sequence (GCATACAT). Cre recombinase
   4874..5122    +  promoter       PGK promoter (fragment): mouse phosphoglycerate kinase 1 promoter
   5125..5149    +  misc_feature   MCS (fragment): multiple cloning site
   5154..5173    -  CDS            lacZα (fragment): LacZα fragment of β-galactosidase; lacZ fragment
   5172..5412    +  promoter       U6 promoter: RNA polymerase III promoter for human U6 snRNA
   5442..5517    +  misc_RNA       gRNA scaffold: guide RNA scaffold for the Streptococcus pyogenes CRISPR/Cas9 system
   5549..5567    -  CDS            lacZα (fragment): LacZα fragment of β-galactosidase; lacZ fragment
   5566..5806    +  promoter       U6 promoter: RNA polymerase III promoter for human U6 snRNA
   5836..5911    +  misc_RNA       gRNA scaffold: guide RNA scaffold for the Streptococcus pyogenes CRISPR/Cas9 system
   5943..5961    -  CDS            lacZα (fragment): LacZα fragment of β-galactosidase; lacZ fragment
   5960..6200    +  promoter       U6 promoter: RNA polymerase III promoter for human U6 snRNA
   6230..6305    +  misc_RNA       gRNA scaffold: guide RNA scaffold for the Streptococcus pyogenes CRISPR/Cas9 system
   6337..6355    -  CDS            lacZα (fragment): LacZα fragment of β-galactosidase; lacZ fragment
   6354..6594    +  promoter       U6 promoter: RNA polymerase III promoter for human U6 snRNA
   6624..6699    +  misc_RNA       gRNA scaffold: guide RNA scaffold for the Streptococcus pyogenes CRISPR/Cas9 system
   6728..6749    -  CDS            lacZα (fragment): LacZα fragment of β-galactosidase; lacZ fragment
   6748..6988    +  promoter       U6 promoter: RNA polymerase III promoter for human U6 snRNA
   7018..7093    +  misc_RNA       gRNA scaffold: guide RNA scaffold for the Streptococcus pyogenes CRISPR/Cas9 system
   7134..7221    +  repeat_region  AAV2 ITR (fragment): inverted terminal repeat of adeno-associated virus serotype 2 inverted
   7251..7284    -  protein_bind   loxP: Cre-mediated recombination occurs in the 8-bp core sequence (GCATACAT). Cre recombinase
   7345..7842    +  promoter       PGK promoter: mouse phosphoglycerate kinase 1 promoter
   7882..8481    +  CDS            PuroR: puromycin N-acetyltransferase; pac from Streptomyces alboniger; confers resistance to puromycin
   8548..8892    +  CDS            BRRF2_EBVB9 (fragment): Protein inferred from homology: Swiss-Prot protein existence level 3. From Epstein-Barr virus (strain B95-8) (HHV-4) (Human herpesvirus 4).
   8930..10855   +  CDS            EBNA1: Epstein-Barr nuclear antigen 1, also known as EBNA-1 crucial for latent viral infection, and for episomal amplification of vectors containing the oriP origin (Okita et al., 2013)
  10938..11006   +  CDS            gL (fragment): GL_EBVB9 - Experimental evidence at protein level: Swiss-Prot protein existence level 1. The heterodimer glycoprotein H-glycoprotein L is required for the fusion of viral and plasma membranes leading to virus entry into the host cell. Acts as a functional inhibitor of gH and maintains gH in an inhibited form. Upon binding to host integrins, gL dissociates from gH leading to activation of the viral fusion glycoproteins gB and gH. Fusion of EBV with B-lymphocytes requires the additional receptor- binding protein gp42, which forms a complex with gH/gL. The heterodimer gH/gL targets also host EPHA
  11023..11056   -  protein_bind   loxP: Cre-mediated recombination occurs in the 8-bp core sequence (GCATACAT). Cre recombinase
  11090..11242   +  CDS            gL (fragment): GL_EBVA8 - Experimental evidence at protein level: Swiss-Prot protein existence level 1. The heterodimer glycoprotein H-glycoprotein L is required for the fusion of viral and plasma membranes leading to virus entry into the host cell. Acts as a functional inhibitor of gH and maintains gH in an inhibited form. Upon binding to host integrins, gL dissociates from gH leading to activation of the viral fusion glycoproteins gB and gH. The heterodimer gH/gL targets also host EPHA2 to promote viral entry. From Epstein-Barr virus (strain AG876) (HHV-4) (Human herpesvirus 4).
  11243..13032   +  rep_origin     oriP: Epstein-Barr virus oriP replication origin (Yates et al., 2000)
