>Addgene plasmid #102899 | GG-EBNA-OMKSL-PP | addgene full sequence | sequence record 198366 | Addgene NGS Result
TAATGTGAGTTAGCTCACTCATTAGGCACCCCAGGCTTTACACTTTATGCTTCCGGCTCGTATGTTGTGT
GGAATTGTGAGCGGATAACAATTTCACACAGGAAACAGCTATGACCATGATTACGCCAAGCTCTAATACG
ACTCACTATAGGGAGACAAGCTTGCATGCCTGCAGGTCGACTCTAGAGGATCTCGAGCTCAAGCTTCGAA
TTCCCCCTGTAAAACGACGGCCAGTGAGGGCCTATTTCCCATGATTCCTTCATATTTGCATATACGATAC
AAGGCTGTTAGAGAGATAATTGGAATTAATTTGACTGTAAACACAAAGATATTAGTACAAAATACGTGAC
GTAGAAAGTAATAATTTCTTGGGTAGTTTGCAGTTTTAAAATTATGTTTTAAAATGGACTATCATATGCT
TACCGTAACTTGAAAGTATTTCGATTTCTTGGCTTTATATATCTTGTGGAAAGGACGAAACACCGGGGGG
AGAAACTGAGGCGAGTTTTAGAGCTAGAAATAGCAAGTTAAAATAAGGCTAGTCCGTTATCAACTTGAAA
AAGTGGCACCGAGTCGGTGCTTTTTTTCATGGTCATAGCTGTTTCCTCATGGTAAAACGACGGCCAGTGA
GGGCCTATTTCCCATGATTCCTTCATATTTGCATATACGATACAAGGCTGTTAGAGAGATAATTGGAATT
AATTTGACTGTAAACACAAAGATATTAGTACAAAATACGTGACGTAGAAAGTAATAATTTCTTGGGTAGT
TTGCAGTTTTAAAATTATGTTTTAAAATGGACTATCATATGCTTACCGTAACTTGAAAGTATTTCGATTT
CTTGGCTTTATATATCTTGTGGAAAGGACGAAACACCGCCCTTTATAATGCGAGGGTCGTTTTAGAGCTA
GAAATAGCAAGTTAAAATAAGGCTAGTCCGTTATCAACTTGAAAAAGTGGCACCGAGTCGGTGCTTTTTT
TCATGGTCATAGCTGTTTCCTGGACGTAAAACGACGGCCAGTGAGGGCCTATTTCCCATGATTCCTTCAT
ATTTGCATATACGATACAAGGCTGTTAGAGAGATAATTGGAATTAATTTGACTGTAAACACAAAGATATT
AGTACAAAATACGTGACGTAGAAAGTAATAATTTCTTGGGTAGTTTGCAGTTTTAAAATTATGTTTTAAA
ATGGACTATCATATGCTTACCGTAACTTGAAAGTATTTCGATTTCTTGGCTTTATATATCTTGTGGAAAG
GACGAAACACCGGCTGCCATAGCAACGATGGAGTTTTAGAGCTAGAAATAGCAAGTTAAAATAAGGCTAG
TCCGTTATCAACTTGAAAAAGTGGCACCGAGTCGGTGCTTTTTTTCATGGTCATAGCTGTTTCCTCCAGG
TAAAACGACGGCCAGTGAGGGCCTATTTCCCATGATTCCTTCATATTTGCATATACGATACAAGGCTGTT
AGAGAGATAATTGGAATTAATTTGACTGTAAACACAAAGATATTAGTACAAAATACGTGACGTAGAAAGT
AATAATTTCTTGGGTAGTTTGCAGTTTTAAAATTATGTTTTAAAATGGACTATCATATGCTTACCGTAAC
TTGAAAGTATTTCGATTTCTTGGCTTTATATATCTTGTGGAAAGGACGAAACACCGGGCACAGTGCCAGA
GGTCTGGTTTTAGAGCTAGAAATAGCAAGTTAAAATAAGGCTAGTCCGTTATCAACTTGAAAAAGTGGCA
CCGAGTCGGTGCTTTTTTTCATGGTCATAGCTGTTTCCTTGTTGTAAAACGACGGCCAGTGAGGGCCTAT
TTCCCATGATTCCTTCATATTTGCATATACGATACAAGGCTGTTAGAGAGATAATTGGAATTAATTTGAC
TGTAAACACAAAGATATTAGTACAAAATACGTGACGTAGAAAGTAATAATTTCTTGGGTAGTTTGCAGTT
TTAAAATTATGTTTTAAAATGGACTATCATATGCTTACCGTAACTTGAAAGTATTTCGATTTCTTGGCTT
TATATATCTTGTGGAAAGGACGAAACACCGTCTGTGGGGGACCTGCACTGGTTTTAGAGCTAGAAATAGC
AAGTTAAAATAAGGCTAGTCCGTTATCAACTTGAAAAAGTGGCACCGAGTCGGTGCTTTTTTTCATGGTC
ATAGCTGTTTCCTAACGAGCGGCCGCAGGAACCCCTAGTGATGGAGTTGGCCACTCCCTCTCTGCGCGCT
CGCTCGCTCACTGAGGCCGGGCGACCAAAGGTCGCCCGACGCCCAATTCCGATCATATTCAATAACCCTT
AATATAACTTCGTATAATGTATGCTATACGAAGTTATTAGGTCTGAAGAGGAGTTTACGTCCAGCCAAGC
TTAGGATCTCGACCTCGAAATTCTACCGGGTAGGGGAGGCGCTTTTCCCAAGGCAGTCTGGAGCATGCGC
TTTAGCAGCCCCGCTGGGCACTTGGCGCTACACAAGTGGCCTCTGGCCTCGCACACATTCCACATCCACC
GGTAGGCGCCAACCGGCTCCGTTCTTTGGTGGCCCCTTCGCGCCACCTTCTACTCCTCCCCTAGTCAGGA
AGTTCCCCCCCGCCCCGCAGCTCGCGTCGTGCAGGACGTGACAAATGGAAGTAGCACGTCTCACTAGAGG
ATCTCGAGCTCAAGCTTCGAATTCCCCCTGTAAAACGACGGCCAGTGAGGGCCTATTTCCCATGATTCCT
TCATATTTGCATATACGATACAAGGCTGTTAGAGAGATAATTGGAATTAATTTGACTGTAAACACAAAGA
TATTAGTACAAAATACGTGACGTAGAAAGTAATAATTTCTTGGGTAGTTTGCAGTTTTAAAATTATGTTT
TAAAATGGACTATCATATGCTTACCGTAACTTGAAAGTATTTCGATTTCTTGGCTTTATATATCTTGTGG
AAAGGACGAAACACCGGTGTCAGAGACCGGAGTTGTGTTTTAGAGCTAGAAATAGCAAGTTAAAATAAGG
CTAGTCCGTTATCAACTTGAAAAAGTGGCACCGAGTCGGTGCTTTTTTTCATGGTCATAGCTGTTTCCTC
ATGGTAAAACGACGGCCAGTGAGGGCCTATTTCCCATGATTCCTTCATATTTGCATATACGATACAAGGC
TGTTAGAGAGATAATTGGAATTAATTTGACTGTAAACACAAAGATATTAGTACAAAATACGTGACGTAGA
AAGTAATAATTTCTTGGGTAGTTTGCAGTTTTAAAATTATGTTTTAAAATGGACTATCATATGCTTACCG
TAACTTGAAAGTATTTCGATTTCTTGGCTTTATATATCTTGTGGAAAGGACGAAACACCGGTGGCTGGCA
GGCTGGCTCTGTTTTAGAGCTAGAAATAGCAAGTTAAAATAAGGCTAGTCCGTTATCAACTTGAAAAAGT
GGCACCGAGTCGGTGCTTTTTTTCATGGTCATAGCTGTTTCCTGGACGTAAAACGACGGCCAGTGAGGGC
CTATTTCCCATGATTCCTTCATATTTGCATATACGATACAAGGCTGTTAGAGAGATAATTGGAATTAATT
TGACTGTAAACACAAAGATATTAGTACAAAATACGTGACGTAGAAAGTAATAATTTCTTGGGTAGTTTGC
AGTTTTAAAATTATGTTTTAAAATGGACTATCATATGCTTACCGTAACTTGAAAGTATTTCGATTTCTTG
GCTTTATATATCTTGTGGAAAGGACGAAACACCGCGGGGTACTCAAGTCTTCTAGTTTTAGAGCTAGAAA
TAGCAAGTTAAAATAAGGCTAGTCCGTTATCAACTTGAAAAAGTGGCACCGAGTCGGTGCTTTTTTTCAT
GGTCATAGCTGTTTCCTCCAGGTAAAACGACGGCCAGTGAGGGCCTATTTCCCATGATTCCTTCATATTT
GCATATACGATACAAGGCTGTTAGAGAGATAATTGGAATTAATTTGACTGTAAACACAAAGATATTAGTA
CAAAATACGTGACGTAGAAAGTAATAATTTCTTGGGTAGTTTGCAGTTTTAAAATTATGTTTTAAAATGG
ACTATCATATGCTTACCGTAACTTGAAAGTATTTCGATTTCTTGGCTTTATATATCTTGTGGAAAGGACG
AAACACCGTAATTATCTGCCCGGGGGGTGTTTTAGAGCTAGAAATAGCAAGTTAAAATAAGGCTAGTCCG
TTATCAACTTGAAAAAGTGGCACCGAGTCGGTGCTTTTTTTCATGGTCATAGCTGTTTCCTTGTTGTAAA
ACGACGGCCAGTGAGGGCCTATTTCCCATGATTCCTTCATATTTGCATATACGATACAAGGCTGTTAGAG
AGATAATTGGAATTAATTTGACTGTAAACACAAAGATATTAGTACAAAATACGTGACGTAGAAAGTAATA
ATTTCTTGGGTAGTTTGCAGTTTTAAAATTATGTTTTAAAATGGACTATCATATGCTTACCGTAACTTGA
AAGTATTTCGATTTCTTGGCTTTATATATCTTGTGGAAAGGACGAAACACCGCAAAACCCGGCAGCGAGG
CTGTTTTAGAGCTAGAAATAGCAAGTTAAAATAAGGCTAGTCCGTTATCAACTTGAAAAAGTGGCACCGA
GTCGGTGCTTTTTTTCATGGTCATAGCTGTTTCCTAACGAGCGGCCGCAGGAACCCCTAGTGATGGAGTT
GGCCACTCCCTCTCTGCGCGCTCGCTCGCTCACTGAGGCCGGGCGACCAAAGGTCGCCCGACGCCCAATT
CCGATCATATTCAATAACCCTTAATATAACTTCGTATAATGTATGCTATACGAAGTTATTAGGTCTGAAG
AGGAGTTTACGTCCAGCCAAGCTTAGGATCTCGACCTCGAAATTCTACCGGGTAGGGGAGGCGCTTTTCC
CAAGGCAGTCTGGAGCATGCGCTTTAGCAGCCCCGCTGGGCACTTGGCGCTACACAAGTGGCCTCTGGCC
TCGCACACATTCCACATCCACCGGTAGGCGCCAACCGGCTCCGTTCTTTGGTGGCCCCTTCGCGCCACCT
TCTACTCCTCCCCTAGTCAGGAAGTTCCCCCCCGCCCCGCAGCTCGCGTCGTGCAGGACGTGACAAATGG
AAGTAGCACGTCTCACTAGTCTCGTGCAGATGGACAGCACCGCTGAGCAATGGAAGCGGGTAGGCCTTTG
GGGCAGCGGCCAATAGCAGCTTTGCTCCTTCGCTTTCTGGGCTCAGAGGCTGGGAAGGGGTGGGTCCGGG
GGCGGGCTCAGGGGCGGGCTCAGGGGCGGGGCGGGCGCCCGAAGGTCCTCCGGAGGCCCGGCATTCTGCA
CGCTTCAAAAGCGCACGTCTGCCGCGCTGTTCTCCTCTTCCTCATCTCCGGGCCTTTCGACCTGCATCCA
TCTAGATCTCGAGCAGCTGAAGCTTACCATGACCGAGTACAAGCCCACGGTGCGCCTCGCCACCCGCGAC
GACGTCCCCAGGGCCGTACGCACCCTCGCCGCCGCGTTCGCCGACTACCCCGCCACGCGCCACACCGTCG
ATCCGGACCGCCACATCGAGCGGGTCACCGAGCTGCAAGAACTCTTCCTCACGCGCGTCGGGCTCGACAT
CGGCAAGGTGTGGGTCGCGGACGACGGCGCCGCGGTGGCGGTCTGGACCACGCCGGAGAGCGTCGAAGCG
GGGGCGGTGTTCGCCGAGATCGGCCCGCGCATGGCCGAGTTGAGCGGTTCCCGGCTGGCCGCGCAGCAAC
AGATGGAAGGCCTCCTGGCGCCGCACCGGCCCAAGGAGCCCGCGTGGTTCCTGGCCACCGTCGGCGTCTC
GCCCGACCACCAGGGCAAGGGTCTGGGCAGCGCCGTCGTGCTCCCCGGAGTGGAGGCGGCCGAGCGCGCC
GGGGTGCCCGCCTTCCTGGAGACCTCCGCGCCCCACAACCTCCCCTTCTACGAGCGGCTCGGCTTCACCG
TCACCGCCGACGTCGAGGTGCCCGAAGGACCGCGCACCTGGTGCATGACCCGCAAGCCCGGTGCCTGACG
CCCGCCCCACGACCCGCAGCGCCCGACCGAAAGGAGCGCACGACCCCATGCATCGATAAGCTGATCCTCA
CAGGCCGCACCCAGCTTTTCTTCCGTTGCCCCAGTAGCATCTCTGTCTGGTGACCTTGAAGAGGAAGAGG
AGGGGTCCCGAGAATCCCCATCCCTACCGTCCAGCAAAAAGGGGGACGAGGAATTTGAGGCCTGGCTTGA
GGCTCAGGACGCAAATCTTGAGGATGTTCAGCGGGAGTTTTCCGGGCTGCGAGTAATTGGTGATGAGGAC
GAGGATGGTTCGGAGGATGGGGAATTTTCAGACCTGGATCTGTCTGACAGCGACCATGAAGGGGATGAGG
GTGGGGGGGCTGTTGGAGGGGGCAGGAGTCTGCACTCCCTGTATTCACTGAGCGTCGTCTAATAAAGATG
TCTATTGATCTCTTTTAGTGTGAATCATGTCTGACGAGGGGCCAGGTACAGGACCTGGAAATGGCCTAGG
AGAGAAGGGAGACACATCTGGACCAGAAGGCTCCGGCGGCAGTGGACCTCAAAGAAGAGGGGGTGATAAC
CATGGACGAGGACGGGGAAGAGGACGAGGACGAGGAGGCGGAAGACCAGGAGCCCCGGGCGGCTCAGGAT
CAGGGCCAAGACATAGAGATGGTGTCCGGAGACCCCAAAAACGTCCAAGTTGCATTGGCTGCAAAGGGAC
CCACGGTGGAACAGGAGCAGGAGCAGGAGCGGGAGGGGCAGGAGCAGGAGGGGCAGGAGCAGGAGGAGGG
GCAGGAGCAGGAGGAGGGGCAGGAGGGGCAGGAGGGGCAGGAGGGGCAGGAGCAGGAGGAGGGGCAGGAG
CAGGAGGAGGGGCAGGAGGGGCAGGAGGGGCAGGAGCAGGAGGAGGGGCAGGAGCAGGAGGAGGGGCAGG
AGGGGCAGGAGCAGGAGGAGGGGCAGGAGGGGCAGGAGGGGCAGGAGCAGGAGGAGGGGCAGGAGCAGGA
GGAGGGGCAGGAGGGGCAGGAGCAGGAGGAGGGGCAGGAGGGGCAGGAGGGGCAGGAGCAGGAGGAGGGG
CAGGAGCAGGAGGGGCAGGAGGGGCAGGAGGGGCAGGAGCAGGAGGGGCAGGAGCAGGAGGAGGGGCAGG
AGGGGCAGGAGGGGCAGGAGCAGGAGGGGCAGGAGCAGGAGGGGCAGGAGCAGGAGGGGCAGGAGCAGGA
GGGGCAGGAGGGGCAGGAGCAGGAGGGGCAGGAGGGGCAGGAGCAGGAGGGGCAGGAGGGGCAGGAGCAG
GAGGAGGGGCAGGAGGGGCAGGAGCAGGAGGAGGGGCAGGAGGGGCAGGAGCAGGAGGGGCAGGAGGGGC
AGGAGCAGGAGGGGCAGGAGGGGCAGGAGCAGGAGGGGCAGGAGGGGCAGGAGCAGGAGGAGGGGCAGGA
GCAGGAGGGGCAGGAGCAGGAGGTGGAGGCCGGGGTCGAGGAGGCAGTGGAGGCCGGGGTCGAGGAGGTA
GTGGAGGCCGGGGTCGAGGAGGTAGTGGAGGCCGCCGGGGTAGAGGACGTGAAAGAGCCAGGGGGGGAAG
TCGTGAAAGAGCCAGGGGGAGAGGTCGTGGACGTGGAGAAAAGAGGCCCAGGAGTCCCAGTAGTCAGTCA
TCATCATCCGGGTCTCCACCGCGCAGGCCCCCTCCAGGTAGAAGGCCATTTTTCCACCCTGTAGGGGAAG
CCGATTATTTTGAATACCACCAAGAAGGTGGCCCAGATGGTGAGCCTGACGTGCCCCCGGGAGCGATAGA
GCAGGGCCCCGCAGATGACCCAGGAGAAGGCCCAAGCACTGGACCCCGGGGTCAGGGTGATGGAGGCAGG
CGCAAAAAAGGAGGGTGGTTTGGAAAGCATCGTGGTCAAGGAGGTTCCAACCCGAAATTTGAGAACATTG
CAGAAGGTTTAAGAGCTCTCCTGGCTAGGAGTCACGTAGAAAGGACTACCGACGAAGGAACTTGGGTCGC
CGGTGTGTTCGTATATGGAGGTAGTAAGACCTCCCTTTACAACCTAAGGCGAGGAACTGCCCTTGCTATT
CCACAATGTCGTCTTACACCATTGAGTCGTCTCCCCTTTGGAATGGCCCCTGGACCCGGCCCACAACCTG
GCCCGCTAAGGGAGTCCATTGTCTGTTATTTCATGGTCTTTTTACAAACTCATATATTTGCTGAGGTTTT
GAAGGATGCGATTAAGGACCTTGTTATGACAAAGCCCGCTCCTACCTGCAATATCAGGGTGACTGTGTGC
AGCTTTGACGATGGAGTAGATTTGCCTCCCTGGTTTCCACCTATGGTGGAAGGGGCTGCCGCGGAGGGTG
ATGACGGAGATGACGGAGATGAAGGAGGTGATGGAGATGAGGGTGAGGAAGGGCAGGAGTGATGTAACTT
GTTAGGAGACGCCCTCAATCGTATTAAAAGCCGTGTATTCCCCCGCACTAAAGAATAAATCCCCAGTAGA
CATCATGCGTGCTGTTGGTGTATTTCTGGCCATCTGTCTTGTCACCATTTTCGTCCTCCCAACATGGGGC
AATTGCCGGAACCCTTAATATAACTTCGTATAATGTATGCTATACGAAGTTATTAGGTCCCTCGAAGAGG
TTCACTAGCGGATCTCAATTGGGCATACCCATGTTGTCACGTCACTCAGCTCCGCGCTCAACACCTTCTC
GCGTTGGAAAACATTAGCGACATTTACCTGGTGAGCAATCAGACATGCGACGGCTTTAGCCTGGCCTCCT
TAAATTCACCTAAGAATGGGAGCAACCAGCAGGAAAAGGACAAGCAGCGAAAATTCACGCCCCCTTGGGA
GGTGGCGGCATATGCAAAGGATAGCACTCCCACTCTACTACTGGGTATCATATGCTGACTGTATATGCAT
GAGGATAGCATATGCTACCCGGATACAGATTAGGATAGCATATACTACCCAGATATAGATTAGGATAGCA
TATGCTACCCAGATATAGATTAGGATAGCCTATGCTACCCAGATATAAATTAGGATAGCATATACTACCC
AGATATAGATTAGGATAGCATATGCTACCCAGATATAGATTAGGATAGCCTATGCTACCCAGATATAGAT
TAGGATAGCATATGCTACCCAGATATAGATTAGGATAGCATATGCTATCCAGATATTTGGGTAGTATATG
CTACCCAGATATAAATTAGGATAGCATATACTACCCTAATCTCTATTAGGATAGCATATGCTACCCGGAT
ACAGATTAGGATAGCATATACTACCCAGATATAGATTAGGATAGCATATGCTACCCAGATATAGATTAGG
ATAGCCTATGCTACCCAGATATAAATTAGGATAGCATATACTACCCAGATATAGATTAGGATAGCATATG
CTACCCAGATATAGATTAGGATAGCCTATGCTACCCAGATATAGATTAGGATAGCATATGCTATCCAGAT
ATTTGGGTAGTATATGCTACCCATGGCAACATTAGCCCACCGTGCTCTCAGCGACCTCGTGAATATGAGG
ACCAACAACCCTGTGCTTGGCGCTCAGGCGCAAGTGTGTGTAATTTGTCCTCCAGATCGCAGCAATCGCG
CCCCTATCTTGGCCCGCCCACCTACTTATGCAGGTATTCCCCGGGGTGCCATTAGTGGTTTTGTGGGCAA
GTGGTTTGACCGCAGTGGTTAGCGGGGTTACAATCAGCCAAGTTATTACACCCTTATTTTACAGTCCAAA
ACCGCAGGGCGGCGTGTGGGGGCTGACGCGTGCCCCCACTCCACAATTTCAAAAAAAAGAGTGGCCACTT
GTCTTTGTTTATGGGCCCCATTGGCGTGGAGCCCCGTTTAATTTTCGGGGGTGTTAGAGACAACCAGTGG
AGTCCGCTGCTGTCGGCGTCCACTCTCTTTCCCCTTGTTACAAATAGAGTGTAACAACATGGTTCACCTG
TCTTGGTCCCTGCCTGGGACACATCTTAATAACCCCAGTATCATATTGCACTAGGATTATGTGTTGCCCA
TAGCCATAAATTCGTGTGAGATGGACATCCAGTCTTTACGGCTTGTCCCCACCCCATGGATTTCTATTGT
TAAAGATATTCAGAATGTTTCATTCCTACACTAGTATTTATTGCCCAAGGGGTTTGTGAGGGTTATATTG
GTGTCATAGCACAATGCCACCACTGAACCCCCCGTCCAAATTTTATTCTGGGGGCGTCACCTGAAACCTT
GTTTTCGAGCACCTCACATACACCTTACTGTTCACAACTCAGCAGTTATTCTATTAGCTAAACGAAGGAG
AATGAAGAAGCAGGCGAAGATTCAGGAGAGTTCACTGCCCGCTCCTTGATCTTCAGCCACTGCCCTTGTG
ACTAAAATGGTTCACTACCCTCGTGGAATCCTGACCCCATGTAAATAAAACCGTGACAGCTCATGGGGTG
GGAGATATCGCTGTTCCTTAGGACCCTTTTACTAACCCTAATTCGATAGCATATGCTTCCCGTTGGGTAA
CATATGCTATTGAATTAGGGTTAGTCTGGATAGTATATACTACTACCCGGGAAGCATATGCTACCCGTTT
AGGGTTAACAAGGGGGCCTTATAAACACTATTGCTAATGCCCTCTTGAGGGTCCGCTTATCGGTAGCTAC
ACAGGCCCCTCTGATTGACGTTGGTGTAGCCTCCCGTAGTCTTCCTGGGCCCCTGGGAGGTACATGTCCC
CCAGCATTGGTGTAAGAGCTTCAGCCAAGAGTTACACATAAAGGCAATGTTGTGTTGCAGTCCACAGACT
GCAAAGTCTGCTCCAGGATGAAAGCCACTCAGTGTTGGCAAATGTGCACATCCATTTATAAGGATGTCAA
CTACAGTCAGAGAACCCCTTTGTGTTTGGTCCCCCCCCGTGTCACATGTGGAACAGGGCCCAGTTGGCAA
GTTGTACCAACCAACTGAAGGGATTACATGCACTGCCCCGCGAAGAAGGGGCAGAGATGTCGTAGTCAGG
TTTAGTTCGTCCGGGGCGGGGATCGATCCTCTAGTAAGGGATTTTGCCGATTTCGGTCTATTGGTTAAAA
AATGAGCTGATTTAACAAAAATTTAACGCGAATTTTAACAAAATATTAACGTTTACAATTTTATGGTGCA
CTCTCAGTACAATCTGCTCTGATGCCGCATAGTTAAGCCAGCCCCGACACCCGCCAACACCCGCTGACGC
GCCCTGACGGGCTTGTCTGCTCCCGGCATCCGCTTACAGACAAGCTGTGACCGTCTCCGGGAGCTGCATG
TGTCAGAGGTTTTCACCGTCATCACCGAAACGCGCGAGACGAAAGGGCCTCGTGATACGCCTATTTTTAT
AGGTTAATGTCATGATAATAATGGTTTCTTAGACGTCAGGTGGCACTTTTCGGGGAAATGTGCGCGGAAC
CCCTATTTGTTTATTTTTCTAAATACATTCAAATATGTATCCGCTCATGAGACAATAACCCTGATAAATG
CTTCAATAATATTGAAAAAGGAAGAGTATGAGTATTCAACATTTCCGTGTCGCCCTTATTCCCTTTTTTG
CGGCATTTTGCCTTCCTGTTTTTGCTCACCCAGAAACGCTGGTGAAAGTAAAAGATGCTGAAGATCAGTT
GGGTGCACGAGTGGGTTACATCGAACTGGATCTCAACAGCGGTAAGATCCTTGAGAGTTTTCGCCCCGAA
GAACGTTTTCCAATGATGAGCACTTTTAAAGTTCTGCTATGTGGCGCGGTATTATCCCGTATTGACGCCG
GGCAAGAGCAACTCGGTCGCCGCATACACTATTCTCAGAATGACTTGGTTGAGTACTCACCAGTCACAGA
AAAGCATCTTACGGATGGCATGACAGTAAGAGAATTATGCAGTGCTGCCATAACCATGAGTGATAACACT
GCGGCCAACTTACTTCTGACAACGATCGGAGGACCGAAGGAGCTAACCGCTTTTTTGCACAACATGGGGG
ATCATGTAACTCGCCTTGATCGTTGGGAACCGGAGCTGAATGAAGCCATACCAAACGACGAGCGTGACAC
CACGATGCCTGTAGCAATGGCAACAACGTTGCGCAAACTATTAACTGGCGAACTACTTACTCTAGCTTCC
CGGCAACAATTAATAGACTGGATGGAGGCGGATAAAGTTGCAGGACCACTTCTGCGCTCGGCCCTTCCGG
CTGGCTGGTTTATTGCTGATAAATCTGGAGCCGGTGAGCGTGGGTCTCGCGGTATCATTGCAGCACTGGG
GCCAGATGGTAAGCCCTCCCGTATCGTAGTTATCTACACGACGGGGAGTCAGGCAACTATGGATGAACGA
AATAGACAGATCGCTGAGATAGGTGCCTCACTGATTAAGCATTGGTAACTGTCAGACCAAGTTTACTCAT
ATATACTTTAGATTGATTTAAAACTTCATTTTTAATTTAAAAGGATCTAGGTGAAGATCCTTTTTGATAA
TCTCATGACCAAAATCCCTTAACGTGAGTTTTCGTTCCACTGAGCGTCAGACCCCGTAGAAAAGATCAAA
GGATCTTCTTGAGATCCTTTTTTTCTGCGCGTAATCTGCTGCTTGCAAACAAAAAAACCACCGCTACCAG
CGGTGGTTTGTTTGCCGGATCAAGAGCTACCAACTCTTTTTCCGAAGGTAACTGGCTTCAGCAGAGCGCA
GATACCAAATACTGTTCTTCTAGTGTAGCCGTAGTTAGGCCACCACTTCAAGAACTCTGTAGCACCGCCT
ACATACCTCGCTCTGCTAATCCTGTTACCAGTGGCTGCTGCCAGTGGCGATAAGTCGTGTCTTACCGGGT
TGGACTCAAGACGATAGTTACCGGATAAGGCGCAGCGGTCGGGCTGAACGGGGGGTTCGTGCACACAGCC
CAGCTTGGAGCGAACGACCTACACCGAACTGAGATACCTACAGCGTGAGCTATGAGAAAGCGCCACGCTT
CCCGAAGGGAGAAAGGCGGACAGGTATCCGGTAAGCGGCAGGGTCGGAACAGGAGAGCGCACGAGGGAGC
TTCCAGGGGGAAACGCCTGGTATCTTTATAGTCCTGTCGGGTTTCGCCACCTCTGACTTGAGCGTCGATT
TTTGTGATGCTCGTCAGGGGGGCGGAGCCTATGGAAAAACGCCAGCAACGCGGCCTTTTTACGGTTCCTG
GCCTTTTGCTGGCCTTTTGCTCACATGTTCTTTCCTGCGTTATCCCCTGATTCTGTGGATAACCGTATTA
CCGCCTTTGAGTGAGCTGATACCGCTCGCCGCAGCCGAACGACCGAGCGCAGCGAGTCAGTGAGCGAGGA
AGCGGAAGAGCGCCCAATACGCAAACCGCCTCTCCCCGCGCGTTGGCCGATTCATTAATGCAGCTGGCAC
GACAGGTTTCCCGACTGGAAAGCGGGCAGTGAGCGCAACGCAAT
Features (pLannotate 1.2.2; 57 found; start..end, strand, type, name):
      1..22      +  protein_bind   CAP binding site: CAP binding activates transcription in the presence of cAMP. E. coli catabolite activator protein
     37..67      +  promoter       lac promoter: promoter for the E. coli lac operon
     71..93      +  protein_bind   lac operator (fragment): The lac repressor binds to the lac operator to inhibit transcription in E. coli. This inhibition can be relieved by adding lactose or isopropyl-β-D-thiogalactopyranoside (IPTG). lac repressor encoded by lacI
    134..152     +  promoter       T7 promoter: promoter for bacteriophage T7 RNA polymerase
    158..192     -  misc_feature   MCS (fragment): pUC18/19 multiple cloning site
    192..213     +  misc_feature   MCS (fragment): multiple cloning site
    218..237     -  CDS            lacZα (fragment): LacZα fragment of β-galactosidase; lacZ fragment
    236..476     +  promoter       U6 promoter: RNA polymerase III promoter for human U6 snRNA
    505..580     +  misc_RNA       gRNA scaffold: guide RNA scaffold for the Streptococcus pyogenes CRISPR/Cas9 system
    612..630     -  CDS            lacZα (fragment): LacZα fragment of β-galactosidase; lacZ fragment
    629..869     +  promoter       U6 promoter: RNA polymerase III promoter for human U6 snRNA
    899..974     +  misc_RNA       gRNA scaffold: guide RNA scaffold for the Streptococcus pyogenes CRISPR/Cas9 system
   1006..1024    -  CDS            lacZα (fragment): LacZα fragment of β-galactosidase; lacZ fragment
   1023..1263    +  promoter       U6 promoter: RNA polymerase III promoter for human U6 snRNA
   1293..1368    +  misc_RNA       gRNA scaffold: guide RNA scaffold for the Streptococcus pyogenes CRISPR/Cas9 system
   1400..1418    -  CDS            lacZα (fragment): LacZα fragment of β-galactosidase; lacZ fragment
   1417..1657    +  promoter       U6 promoter: RNA polymerase III promoter for human U6 snRNA
   1687..1762    +  misc_RNA       gRNA scaffold: guide RNA scaffold for the Streptococcus pyogenes CRISPR/Cas9 system
   1791..1812    -  CDS            lacZα (fragment): LacZα fragment of β-galactosidase; lacZ fragment
   1811..2051    +  promoter       U6 promoter: RNA polymerase III promoter for human U6 snRNA
   2081..2156    +  misc_RNA       gRNA scaffold: guide RNA scaffold for the Streptococcus pyogenes CRISPR/Cas9 system
   2197..2284    +  repeat_region  AAV2 ITR (fragment): inverted terminal repeat of adeno-associated virus serotype 2 inverted
   2314..2347    -  protein_bind   loxP: Cre-mediated recombination occurs in the 8-bp core sequence (GCATACAT). Cre recombinase
   2408..2657    +  promoter       PGK promoter (fragment): mouse phosphoglycerate kinase 1 promoter
   2660..2684    +  misc_feature   MCS (fragment): multiple cloning site
   2689..2708    -  CDS            lacZα (fragment): LacZα fragment of β-galactosidase; lacZ fragment
   2707..2947    +  promoter       U6 promoter: RNA polymerase III promoter for human U6 snRNA
   2977..3052    +  misc_RNA       gRNA scaffold: guide RNA scaffold for the Streptococcus pyogenes CRISPR/Cas9 system
   3084..3102    -  CDS            lacZα (fragment): LacZα fragment of β-galactosidase; lacZ fragment
   3101..3341    +  promoter       U6 promoter: RNA polymerase III promoter for human U6 snRNA
   3371..3446    +  misc_RNA       gRNA scaffold: guide RNA scaffold for the Streptococcus pyogenes CRISPR/Cas9 system
   3478..3496    -  CDS            lacZα (fragment): LacZα fragment of β-galactosidase; lacZ fragment
   3495..3735    +  promoter       U6 promoter: RNA polymerase III promoter for human U6 snRNA
   3765..3840    +  misc_RNA       gRNA scaffold: guide RNA scaffold for the Streptococcus pyogenes CRISPR/Cas9 system
   3872..3890    -  CDS            lacZα (fragment): LacZα fragment of β-galactosidase; lacZ fragment
   3889..4129    +  promoter       U6 promoter: RNA polymerase III promoter for human U6 snRNA
   4159..4234    +  misc_RNA       gRNA scaffold: guide RNA scaffold for the Streptococcus pyogenes CRISPR/Cas9 system
   4263..4284    -  CDS            lacZα (fragment): LacZα fragment of β-galactosidase; lacZ fragment
   4283..4523    +  promoter       U6 promoter: RNA polymerase III promoter for human U6 snRNA
   4553..4628    +  misc_RNA       gRNA scaffold: guide RNA scaffold for the Streptococcus pyogenes CRISPR/Cas9 system
   4669..4756    +  repeat_region  AAV2 ITR (fragment): inverted terminal repeat of adeno-associated virus serotype 2 inverted
   4786..4819    -  protein_bind   loxP: Cre-mediated recombination occurs in the 8-bp core sequence (GCATACAT). Cre recombinase
   4880..5379    +  promoter       PGK promoter: mouse phosphoglycerate kinase 1 promoter
   5419..6018    +  CDS            PuroR (fragment): puromycin N-acetyltransferase; pac from Streptomyces; confers resistance to puromycin
   6085..6429    +  CDS            BRRF2_EBVB9 (fragment): Protein inferred from homology: Swiss-Prot protein existence level 3. From Epstein-Barr virus (strain B95-8) (HHV-4) (Human herpesvirus 4).
   6467..8392    +  CDS            EBNA1: Epstein-Barr nuclear antigen 1, also known as EBNA-1 crucial for latent viral infection, and for episomal amplification of vectors containing the oriP origin (Okita et al., 2013)
   8475..8543    +  CDS            gL (fragment): GL_EBVB9 - Experimental evidence at protein level: Swiss-Prot protein existence level 1. The heterodimer glycoprotein H-glycoprotein L is required for the fusion of viral and plasma membranes leading to virus entry into the host cell. Acts as a functional inhibitor of gH and maintains gH in an inhibited form. Upon binding to host integrins, gL dissociates from gH leading to activation of the viral fusion glycoproteins gB and gH. Fusion of EBV with B-lymphocytes requires the additional receptor- binding protein gp42, which forms a complex with gH/gL. The heterodimer gH/gL targets also host EPHA
   8560..8593    -  protein_bind   loxP: Cre-mediated recombination occurs in the 8-bp core sequence (GCATACAT). Cre recombinase
   8627..8779    +  CDS            gL (fragment): GL_EBVA8 - Experimental evidence at protein level: Swiss-Prot protein existence level 1. The heterodimer glycoprotein H-glycoprotein L is required for the fusion of viral and plasma membranes leading to virus entry into the host cell. Acts as a functional inhibitor of gH and maintains gH in an inhibited form. Upon binding to host integrins, gL dissociates from gH leading to activation of the viral fusion glycoproteins gB and gH. The heterodimer gH/gL targets also host EPHA2 to promote viral entry. From Epstein-Barr virus (strain AG876) (HHV-4) (Human herpesvirus 4).
   8780..10569   +  rep_origin     oriP: Epstein-Barr virus oriP replication origin (Yates et al., 2000)
  11025..11121   +  rep_origin     M13 ori (fragment): M13 bacteriophage origin of replication; arrow indicates direction of (+) strand synthesis
  11122..11171   -  misc_feature   bom (fragment): basis of mobility region from pBR322
  11273..11308   -  CDS            rop (fragment): Rop protein, which maintains plasmids at low copy number; rop
  11403..11507   +  promoter       AmpR promoter: bla
  11508..12368   +  CDS            AmpR: β-lactamase; bla; confers resistance to ampicillin, carbenicillin, and related antibiotics
  12539..13127   +  rep_origin     ori: high-copy-number ColE1/pMB1/pBR322/pUC origin of replication
  13310..13402   +  CDS            lacI (fragment): lac repressor; lacI; The lac repressor binds to the lac operator to inhibit transcription in E. coli. This inhibition can be relieved by adding lactose or isopropyl-β-D-thiogalactopyranoside (IPTG).
