[The description below was written by a language model from this plasmid's Addgene catalogue record and pLannotate feature annotations shown in this document.]
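Description:
GG-EBNA-OMKSL-PP is a roughly 13.4 kb mammalian CRISPR guide-RNA expression plasmid built on the GG-EBNA episomal backbone. In E. coli it is propagated through a high-copy ColE1/pUC-type origin and selected with ampicillin (AmpR, β-lactamase). In human cells it relies on the Epstein-Barr virus oriP origin together with an EBNA1 coding sequence carried on the same plasmid. EBNA1 binds oriP to replicate and retain the plasmid as a non-integrating episome in dividing cells. A mouse PGK promoter driving puromycin N-acetyltransferase allows puromycin selection of transfected cells.

The payload is an array of ten tandem cassettes, each pairing a human U6 RNA polymerase III promoter with a Streptococcus pyogenes Cas9 gRNA scaffold. According to the record, the guides target the promoters of human OCT4 (POU5F1), MYC, KLF4, SOX2 and LIN28A; how they are distributed among the five genes is not stated. The cassettes sit in two blocks of five, separated by a duplicated junction containing a short AAV2 ITR-like fragment, a loxP site and a partial PGK promoter. The same junction recurs, with the full-length PGK promoter, before the puromycin gene. Three loxP sites in the same orientation are annotated in total, the third lying after EBNA1, so Cre could in principle excise the intervening regions, although the record does not describe such a use. Short lacZα, MCS and EBV gene fragments appear to be cloning or backbone remnants.

No Cas9 or activator is annotated, so the plasmid must be paired with a separately supplied dCas9-based activator. The associated publication concerns human pluripotent reprogramming through CRISPR activation of endogenous pluripotency factor genes. The depositor and sequencing-derived records differ by two nucleotides and share the same feature layout.
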