Addgene plasmid #102899: GG-EBNA-OMKSL-PP
Purpose: EBNA episome plasmid for U6 promoter-driven expression of 10 gRNAs targeting OCT4, MYC, KLF4, SOX2 and LIN28A promoters. Includes PGK-puro selection cassette.
Depositing lab: Timo Otonkoski. Depositing organization: University of Helsinki. Publication: Human pluripotent reprogramming with CRISPR activators. Weltner J, Balboa D, Katayama S, Bespalov M, Krjutskov K, Jouhilahti EM, Trokovic R, Kere J, Otonkoski T. Nat Commun. 2018 Jul 6;9(1):2643. doi: 10.1038/s41467-018-05067-x. PubMed 29980666.
Backbone
  Vector backbone: GG-EBNA
  Vector type: Mammalian Expression, CRISPR
Growth in bacteria
  Bacterial resistance: Ampicillin, 100 μg/mL
  Growth temperature: 37°C
  Growth strain: DH5alpha
  Copy number: High Copy
Gene/Insert
  Gene/Insert name: OMKSL-gRNAS-PGK-puro
  gRNA/shRNA sequence: 10 gRNAs, see full sequence
  Species: H. sapiens (human)
  Entrez Gene: POU5F1 (a.k.a. OCT3, OCT4, OCT4Borf1, OTF-3, OTF3, OTF4, Oct-3, Oct-4, Oct3/4); MYC (a.k.a. MRTL, MYCC, bHLHe39, c-Myc); KLF4 (a.k.a. EZF, GKLF); SOX2 (a.k.a. ANOP3, MCOPS3); LIN28A (a.k.a. CSDD1, LIN-28, LIN28, ZCCHC1, lin-28A)
  Promoter: U6
  Cloning method: Restriction Enzyme; 5′ cloning site unknown (unknown if destroyed); 3′ cloning site unknown (unknown if destroyed)
  Sequencing primers: 5′ unknown
Terms and licenses: Academic/Nonprofit Terms; Industry Terms: Not Available to Industry
How to cite: GG-EBNA-OMKSL-PP was a gift from Timo Otonkoski (Addgene plasmid # 102899 ; http://n2t.net/addgene:102899 ; RRID:Addgene_102899)
